Addgene plasmid #170154: Split-RESCUE-C
Purpose: AAV vector carrying the RESCUE-DDC-λN (RESCUE is the evolved ADAR2 variant for C-U editing) with a nuclear export signal
Depositing lab: Prashant Mali. Depositing organization: University of California, San Diego (UCSD). Publication: Comprehensive interrogation of the ADAR2 deaminase domain for engineering enhanced RNA editing activity and specificity. Katrekar D, Xiang Y, Palmer N, Saha A, Meluzzi D, Mali P. Elife. 2022 Jan 19;11. pii: 75555. doi: 10.7554/eLife.75555. PubMed 35044296.
Backbone
  Vector backbone: AAV
  Backbone manufacturer: Custom
  Backbone size w/o insert (bp): 6000
  Total vector size (bp): 7200
  Vector type: Mammalian Expression, AAV
Growth in bacteria
  Bacterial resistance: Kanamycin, 50 μg/mL
  Growth temperature: 37°C
  Growth strain: NEB Stable
  Copy number: Unknown
Gene/Insert
  Gene/Insert name: RESCUE-DDC-λN-NES
  Insert size (bp): 1217
  Promoter: CMV
  Cloning method: Gibson Cloning
  Sequencing primers: 5′ CMV_F
Terms and licenses: Academic/Nonprofit Terms; Industry Terms: Not Available to Industry
How to cite: Split-RESCUE-C was a gift from Prashant Mali (Addgene plasmid # 170154 ; http://n2t.net/addgene:170154 ; RRID:Addgene_170154)
