[The description below was written by a language model from this plasmid's Addgene catalogue record and pLannotate feature annotations shown in this document.]
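Description:
Split-RESCUE-C is an AAV transfer plasmid for mammalian expression, built on a custom AAV backbone and carrying the C-terminal half of a split RNA-editing enzyme. It is propagated in E. coli through a high-copy ColE1/pUC-type origin and selected with kanamycin (an aph(3')-Ia KanR gene driven by the bla promoter). The backbone also carries remnants of lac, lacZα, rop and bom sequences. Two AAV2 inverted terminal repeats flank the payload, so the intervening DNA can be packaged into recombinant AAV particles when replication and capsid functions are supplied in trans.

The main cassette uses the CMV enhancer and promoter to express RESCUE-DDC-λN-NES. This is the C-terminal fragment of the deaminase domain of RESCUE, the evolved ADAR2 variant that performs C-to-U editing, and it is annotated through homology to Adarb1. It is fused to the λ N peptide, a small RNA-binding domain that recognises boxB hairpins, and to a nuclear export signal. A short match to an HA epitope follows the λ N peptide, and polyadenylation signals lie downstream (an HSV TK signal and a bGH fragment). Upstream of the CMV cassette, the annotation also finds human and mouse U6 Pol III promoters with sequences resembling guide RNA scaffolds. This suggests slots for small guiding RNAs, though the catalogue entry does not describe them.

The name and purpose imply pairing with a complementary N-terminal fragment to reconstitute editing activity at a target transcript, in work on engineering ADAR2 deaminase activity and specificity. The sequenced record is about 6.0 kb, shorter than the 7.2 kb total listed in the catalogue.
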