Features (pLannotate 1.2.2; 26 found; start..end, strand, type, name):
     96..236     +  repeat_region  AAV2 ITR: inverted terminal repeat of adeno-associated virus serotype 2 inverted
    300..316     -  protein_bind   lac operator: The lac repressor binds to the lac operator to inhibit transcription in E. coli. This inhibition can be relieved by adding lactose or isopropyl-β-D-thiogalactopyranoside (IPTG). lac repressor encoded by lacI
    324..354     -  promoter       lac promoter: promoter for the E. coli lac operon
    369..390     -  protein_bind   CAP binding site: CAP binding activates transcription in the presence of cAMP. E. coli catabolite activator protein
    403..495     -  CDS            lacI (fragment): lac repressor; lacI; The lac repressor binds to the lac operator to inhibit transcription in E. coli. This inhibition can be relieved by adding lactose or isopropyl-β-D-thiogalactopyranoside (IPTG).
    678..1266    -  rep_origin     ori: high-copy-number ColE1/pMB1/pBR322/pUC origin of replication
   1437..2252    -  CDS            KanR: aminoglycoside phosphotransferase; aph(3')-Ia; confers resistance to kanamycin in bacteria or G418 (Geneticin®) in eukaryotes
   2253..2357    -  promoter       AmpR promoter: bla
   2452..2487    +  CDS            rop (fragment): Rop protein, which maintains plasmids at low copy number; rop
   2589..2688    +  misc_feature   bom (fragment): basis of mobility region from pBR322
   2694..2851    -  CDS            lacZα (fragment): LacZα fragment of β-galactosidase; lacZ fragment
   2869..2891    -  CDS            lacZα (fragment): LacZα fragment of β-galactosidase; lacZ fragment
   2892..3032    -  repeat_region  AAV2 ITR: inverted terminal repeat of adeno-associated virus serotype 2 inverted
   3051..3291    +  promoter       U6 promoter: RNA polymerase III promoter for human U6 snRNA
   3301..3375    +  misc_RNA       Cj gRNA scaffold: guide RNA scaffold for the Campylobacter jejuni CRISPR/Cas9 system (Kim et al., 2016)
   3376..3422    +  misc_RNA       gRNA scaffold (fragment): guide RNA scaffold for the Streptococcus pyogenes CRISPR/Cas9 system
   3460..3773    +  promoter       U6 promoter: RNA polymerase III promoter for mouse U6 snRNA (Das et al., 1988)
   3785..3806    -  protein_bind   attB2 (fragment): mutant version of attB; recombination site for the Gateway® BP reaction BP Clonase™
   3824..4203    +  enhancer       CMV enhancer: human cytomegalovirus immediate early enhancer
   4204..4407    +  promoter       CMV promoter: human cytomegalovirus (CMV) immediate early promoter
   4528..5226    +  CDS            Adarb1 (fragment): RED1_RAT - Also known as Red1. Experimental evidence at protein level: Swiss-Prot protein existence level 1. Catalyzes the hydrolytic deamination of adenosine to inosine in double-stranded RNA (dsRNA) referred to as A-to-I RNA editing. This may affect gene expression and function in a number of ways that include mRNA translation by changing codons and hence the amino acid sequence of proteins; pre-mRNA splicing by altering splice site recognition sequences; RNA stability by changing sequences involved in nuclease recognition; genetic stability in the case of RNA virus genomes by changing seque
   5364..5385    +  CDS            Twin-Strep-tag (fragment): two Strep-Tag®II moieties connected by a linker for enhanced binding to Strep-Tactin®, an engineered form of streptavidin (Schmidt et al., 2013)
   5656..5678    +  CDS            λ N peptide (fragment): N-terminal RNA-binding domain from the λ bacteriophage antiterminator protein N (Baron-Benhamou et al., 2004)
   5692..5718    +  CDS            3xHA (fragment): three tandem HA epitope tags
   5853..5901    +  polyA_signal   HSV TK poly(A) signal: herpes simplex virus thymidine kinase polyadenylation signal (Cole and Stacy, 1985)
   5992..6008    -  polyA_signal   bGH poly(A) signal (fragment): bovine growth hormone polyadenylation signal
>Addgene plasmid #170154 | Split-RESCUE-C | addgene full sequence | sequence record 337040 | Addgene NGS Result
GGCCCAGGGCTCGCAGCCAACGTCGGGGCGGCAGGCCCTGCCATAGCAGATCTGCGCTGATTTTGTAGGT
AACCACGTGCGGACCGAGCGGCCGCAGGAACCCCTAGTGATGGAGTTGGCCACTCCCTCTCTGCGCGCTC
GCTCGCTCACTGAGGCCGGGCGACCAAAGGTCGCCCGACGCCCGGGCTTTGCCCGGGCGGCCTCAGTGAG
CGAGCGAGCGCGCAGCTGCCTGCAGGCTTGGATCCCAATGGCGCGCCGAGCTTGGCTCGAGCATGGTCAT
AGCTGTTTCCTGTGTGAAATTGTTATCCGCTCACAATTCCACACAACATACGAGCCGGAAGCATAAAGTG
TAAAGCCTGGGGTGCCTAATGAGTGAGCTAACTCACATTAATTGCGTTGCGCTCACTGCCCGCTTTCCAG
TCGGGAAACCTGTCGTGCCAGCTGCATTAATGAATCGGCCAACGCGCGGGGAGAGGCGGTTTGCGTATTG
GGCGCTCTTCCGCTTCCTCGCTCACTGACTCGCTGCGCTCGGTCGTTCGGCTGCGGCGAGCGGTATCAGC
TCACTCAAAGGCGGTAATACGGTTATCCACAGAATCAGGGGATAACGCAGGAAAGAACATGTGAGCAAAA
GGCCAGCAAAAGGCCAGGAACCGTAAAAAGGCCGCGTTGCTGGCGTTTTTCCATAGGCTCCGCCCCCCTG
ACGAGCATCACAAAAATCGACGCTCAAGTCAGAGGTGGCGAAACCCGACAGGACTATAAAGATACCAGGC
GTTTCCCCCTGGAAGCTCCCTCGTGCGCTCTCCTGTTCCGACCCTGCCGCTTACCGGATACCTGTCCGCC
TTTCTCCCTTCGGGAAGCGTGGCGCTTTCTCATAGCTCACGCTGTAGGTATCTCAGTTCGGTGTAGGTCG
TTCGCTCCAAGCTGGGCTGTGTGCACGAACCCCCCGTTCAGCCCGACCGCTGCGCCTTATCCGGTAACTA
TCGTCTTGAGTCCAACCCGGTAAGACACGACTTATCGCCACTGGCAGCAGCCACTGGTAACAGGATTAGC
AGAGCGAGGTATGTAGGCGGTGCTACAGAGTTCTTGAAGTGGTGGCCTAACTACGGCTACACTAGAAGAA
CAGTATTTGGTATCTGCGCTCTGCTGAAGCCAGTTACCTTCGGAAAAAGAGTTGGTAGCTCTTGATCCGG
CAAACAAACCACCGCTGGTAGCGGTGGTTTTTTTGTTTGCAAGCAGCAGATTACGCGCAGAAAAAAAGGA
TCTCAAGAAGATCCTTTGATCTTTTCTACGGGGTCTGACGCTCAGTGGAACGAAAACTCACGTTAAGGGA
TTTTGGTCATGAGATTATCAAAAAGGATCTTCACCTAGATCCTTTTAAATTAAAAATGAAGTTTTAAATC
AATCTAAAGTATATATGAGTAAACTTGGTCTGACAGTTAGAAAAACTCATCGAGCATCAAATGAAACTGC
AATTTATTCATATCAGGATTATCAATACCATATTTTTGAAAAAGCCGTTTCTGTAATGAAGGAGAAAACT
CACCGAGGCAGTTCCATAGGATGGCAAGATCCTGGTATCGGTCTGCGATTCCGACTCGTCCAACATCAAT
ACAACCTATTAATTTCCCCTCGTCAAAAATAAGGTTATCAAGTGAGAAATCACCATGAGTGACGACTGAA
TCCGGTGAGAATGGCAAAAGTTTATGCATTTCTTTCCAGACTTGTTCAACAGGCCAGCCATTACGCTCGT
CATCAAAATCACTCGCATCAACCAAACCGTTATTCATTCGTGATTGCGCCTGAGCGAGACGAAATACGCG
ATCGCTGTTAAAAGGACAATTACAAACAGGAATCGAATGCAACCGGCGCAGGAACACTGCCAGCGCATCA
ACAATATTTTCACCTGAATCAGGATATTCTTCTAATACCTGGAATGCTGTTTTCCCAGGGATCGCAGTGG
TGAGTAACCATGCATCATCAGGAGTACGGATAAAATGCTTGATGGTCGGAAGAGGCATAAATTCCGTCAG
CCAGTTTAGTCTGACCATCTCATCTGTAACATCATTGGCAACGCTACCTTTGCCATGTTTCAGAAACAAC
TCTGGCGCATCGGGCTTCCCATACAATCGATAGATTGTCGCACCTGATTGCCCGACATTATCGCGAGCCC
ATTTATACCCATATAAATCAGCATCCATGTTGGAATTTAATCGCGGCCTAGAGCAAGACGTTTCCCGTTG
AATATGGCTCATACTCTTCCTTTTTCAATATTATTGAAGCATTTATCAGGGTTATTGTCTCATGAGCGGA
TACATATTTGAATGTATTTAGAAAAATAAACAAATAGGGGTTCCGCGCACATTTCCCCGAAAAGTGCCAC
CTGACGTCTAAGAAACCATTATTATCATGACATTAACCTATAAAAATAGGCGTATCACGAGGCCCTTTCG
TCTCGCGCGTTTCGGTGATGACGGTGAAAACCTCTGACACATGCAGCTCCCGGAGACGGTCACAGCTTGT
CTGTAAGCGGATGCCGGGAGCAGACAAGCCCGTCAGGGCGCGTCAGCGGGTGTTGGCGGGTGTCGGGGCT
GGCTTAACTATGCGGCATCAGAGCAGATTGTACTGAGAGTGCACCATATGCGGTGTGAAATACCGCACAG
ATGCGTAAGGAGAAAATACCGCATCAGGCGCCATTCGCCATTCAGGCTGCGCAACTGTTGGGAAGGGCGA
TCGGTGCGGGCCTCTTCGCTATTACGCCAGCTGGCGAAAGGGGGATGTGCTGCAAGGCGATTAAGTTGGG
TAACGCCAGGGTTTTCCCAGTCACGACGTTGTAAAACGACGGCCAGTGAATTGACGCGCCATTGGGATGT
TGTAAAACGACGGCCAGTGAACCTGCAGGCAGCTGCGCGCTCGCTCGCTCACTGAGGCCGCCCGGGCAAA
GCCCGGGCGTCGGGCGACCTTTGGTCGCCCGGCCTCAGTGAGCGAGCGAGCGCGCAGAGAGGGAGTGGCC
AACTCCATCACTAGGGGTTCCTGCGGCCGCACGCGTGGAGGAGGGCCTATTTCCCATGATTCCTTCATAT
TTGCATATACGATACAAGGCTGTTAGAGAGATAATTAGAATTAATTTGACTGTAAACACAAAGATATTAG
TACAAAATACGTGACGTAGAAAGTAATAATTTCTTGGGTAGTTTGCAGTTTTAAAATTATGTTTTAAAAT
GGACTATCATATGCTTACCGTAACTTGAAAGTATTTCGATTTCTTGGCTTTATATATCTTGTGGAAAGGA
CGAAACACCGGTTTTAGTCCCTGAAGGAAGGGACTAAAATAAAGAGTTTGCGGGACTCTGCGGGGTTACA
ATCCCCTAAAACCGCTAAGGCTAGTCCGTTATCAACTTGAAAAAGTGGCACCGAGTCGGTGCTTTTTTGC
TAGCGTACTGAGTCGCCCAGTCTCAGATAGATCCGACGCCGCCATCTCTAGGCCCGCGCCGGCCCCCTCG
CACAGACTTGTGGGAGAAGCTCGGCTACTCCCCTGCCCCGGTTAATTTGCATATAATATTTCCTAGTAAC
TATAGAGGCTTAATGTGCGATAAAAGACAGATAATCTGTTCTTTTTAATACTAGCTACATTTTACATGAT
AGGCTTGGATTTCTATAAGAGATACAAATACTAAATTATTATTTTAAAAAACAGCACAAAAGGAAACTCA
CCCTAACTGTAAAGTAATTGTGTGTTTTGAGACTATAAATATCCCTTGGAGAAAAGCCTTGTTTGAATTC
CTAGACCCAGCTTTCTTGTACAAAGTTGGCATTAATACGCGTTGACATTGATTATTGACTAGTTATTAAT
AGTAATCAATTACGGGGTCATTAGTTCATAGCCCATATATGGAGTTCCGCGTTACATAACTTACGGTAAA
TGGCCCGCCTGGCTGACCGCCCAACGACCCCCGCCCATTGACGTCAATAATGACGTATGTTCCCATAGTA
ACGCCAATAGGGACTTTCCATTGACGTCAATGGGTGGAGTATTTACGGTAAACTGCCCACTTGGCAGTAC
ATCAAGTGTATCATATGCCAAGTACGCCCCCTATTGACGTCAATGACGGTAAATGGCCCGCCTGGCATTA
TGCCCAGTACATGACCTTATGGGACTTTCCTACTTGGCAGTACATCTACGTATTAGTCATCGCTATTACC
ATGGTGATGCGGTTTTGGCAGTACATCAATGGGCGTGGATAGCGGTTTGACTCACGGGGATTTCCAAGTC
TCCACCCCATTGACGTCAATGGGAGTTTGTTTTGGCACCAAAATCAACGGGACTTTCCAAAATGTCGTAA
CAACTCCGCCCCATTGACGCAAATGGGCGGTAGGCGTGTACGGTGGGAGGTCTATATAAGCAGAGCTCGT
TTAGTGAACCGTCAGATCGCCTGGAGACGCCATCCACGCTGTTTTGACCTCCATAGAAGACACCGGGACC
GATCCAGCCTCTGGACTCTAGAGGATCGAACCCTTAAGGCCACCATGGACAGACATCCTAATAGGAAGGC
TAGAGGCCAACTTCGGACGAAGATTGAAGCCGGCCAGGGTACTATCCCGGTGCGGAACAACGCTAGTATT
CAAACGTGGGACGGAGTCCTTCAAGGTGAACGGCTGTTGACAATGAGCTGCTCAGACAAAATCGCGCGCT
GGAATGTAGTGGGAATCCAAGGCAGCCTCTTGAGCATATTCGTAGAACCCATATATTTCTCATCCATTAT
TTTGGGCTCTCTGTATCATGGTGACCATCTGTCAAGGGCTATGTACCAACGAATTTCTAATATCGAGGAT
CTTCCTCCACTCTATACACTCAATAAGCCTCTCTTGACCGGGATATCAAACGCTGAGGCCCGCCAGCCAG
GGAAAGCTCCTATCTTCAGTGTTAACTGGACCGTTGGTGATTCTGCGATAGAGGTCATCAACGCCACGAC
AGGTAAGGGCGAGCTCGGTAGAGCCTCACGCCTGTGTAAACACGCGTTGTATTGTAGATGGATGAGAGTA
CATGGGAAGGTCCCATCTCACTTGCTCCGAAGCAAGATCACTAAGCCTAATGTGTATCATGAGACCAAAC
TCGCGGCTAAAGAATACCAGGCAGCCAAAGCTCGACTTTTTACAGCTTTTATTAAGGCAGGGCTCGGGGC
ATGGGTCGAGAAGCCGACCGAGCAGGACCAATTCTCTCTGACGCCCGGGGGCAGTGGGAGCGGTGCAGGA
TCTGGTAGTCCAGCTGGGGGAGGAGCACCGGGTAGCGGTGGGGGGAGCAATGCGAGGACACGGCGACGAG
AACGACGCGCTGAAAAGCAAGCGCAATGGAAAGCTGCAAACGGAGGTGGAGGATCTGGCGGTGGAGGGTC
AGGTGGCGGCGGTTCAAATGCTCGGACTCGGAGACGCGAGCGGAGAGCGGAGAAGCAGGCACAATGGAAA
GCCGCTAATGGTGGCGGCGGGAGTGGGGGAGGCGGATCTGGAGGTGGCGGGTCCAACGCGAGAACCCGCC
GACGAGAGCGCAGAGCGGAGAAACAAGCACAGTGGAAGGCGGCCAACGGGGGTGGGGGATCTGGCGGCGG
GGGATCCGGCGGAGGAGGGTCCAATGCCCGAACCCGACGAAGGGAAAGACGGGCTGAGAAACAGGCTCAA
TGGAAAGCGGCTAATGGGAGCTACCCATACGATGTTCCAGATTACGCTGGATCCCTGCCACCATTGGAAA
GGCTTACGCTGTGACATAAGGGTTCGATCCCTACTGGTTAGTAATGAGTTTAAACGGGGGAGGCTAACTG
AAACACGGAAGGAGACAATACCGGAAGGAACCCGCGCTATGACGGCAATAAAAAGACAGAATAAAACGCA
CGGGTGTTGGGTCGTTTGTTCATAAACGCGGGGTTCGGTCCCAGGGCTGGCACTCTGTCGATACCCCACC
GAGACCCCATTGGGGCCAATACGCCCGCGTTTCTTCCTTTTCCCCACCCCACCCCCCAAGTTCGGGTGAA
