>Addgene plasmid #170154 | Split-RESCUE-C | depositor partial sequence | sequence record 330220 | CMV forward
GACAGACATCCTAATAGGAAGGCTAGAGGCCAACTTCGGACGAAGATTGAAGCCGGCCAGGGTACTATCC
CGGTGCGGAACAACGCTAGTATTCAAACGTGGGACGGAGTCCTTCAAGGTGAACGGCTGTTGACAATGAG
CTGCTCAGACAAAATCGCGCGCTGGAATGTAGTGGGAATCCAAGGCAGCCTCTTGAGCATATTCGTAGAA
CCCATATATTTCTCATCCATTATTTTGGGCTCTCTGTATCATGGTGACCATCTGTCAAGGGCTATGTACC
AACGAATTTCTAATATCGAGGATCTTCCTCCACTCTATACACTCAATAAGCCTCTCTTGACCGGGATATC
AAACGCTGAGGCCCGCCAGCCAGGGAAAGCTCCTATCTTCAGTGTTAACTGGACCGTTGGTGATTCTGCG
ATAGAGGTCATCAACGCCACGACAGGTAAGGGCGAGCTCGGTAGAGCCTCACGCCTGTGTAAACACGCGT
TGTATTGTAGATGGATGAGAGTACATGGGAAGGTCCCATCTCACTTGCTCCGAAGCAAGATCACTAAGCC
TAATGTGTATCATGAGACCAAACTCGCGGCTAAAGAATACCAGGCAGCCAAAGCTCGACTTTTTACAGCT
TTTATTAAGGCAGGGCTCGGGGCATGGGTCGAGAAGCCGACCGAGCAGGACCAATTCTCTCTGACGCCCG
GGGGCAGTGGGAGCGGTGCAGGATCTGGTAGTCCAGCTGGGGGAGGAGCACCGGGTAGCGGTGGGGGGAG
CAATGCGAGGACACGGCGACGAGAACGACGCGCTGAAAAGCAAGCGCAATGGAAAGCTGCAAACGGAGGT
GGAGGATCTGGCGGTGGAGGGTCAGGTGGCGGCGGTTCAAATGCTCGGACTCGGAGACGCGAGCGGAGAG
CGGAGAAGCAGGCACAATGGAAAGCCGCTAATGGTGGCGGCGGGAGTGGGGGAGGCGGATCTGGAGGTGG
CGGGTCCAACGCGAGAACCCGCCGACGAGAGCGCAGAGCGGAGAAACAAGCACAGTGGAAGGCGGCCAAC
GGGGGTGGGGGATCTGGCGGCGGGGGATCCGGCGGAGGAGGGTCCAATGCCCGAACCCGACGAAGGGAAA
GACGGGCTGAGAAACAGGCTCAATGGAAAGCGGCTAATGGGAGCTACCCATACGATGTTCCAGATTACGC
TGGATCCCTGCCACCATTGGAAAGGCTTACGCTGTGA
